Addgene plasmid #18615: T4 Lysozyme V149A WT*
Depositing lab: Brian Matthews. Depositing organization: University of Oregon.
Backbone
  Vector backbone: pHS1403
  Backbone size w/o insert (bp): 5000
  Vector type: Bacterial Expression
Growth in bacteria
  Bacterial resistance: Ampicillin, 100 μg/mL
  Growth temperature: 37°C
  Growth strain: DH5alpha
  Copy number: High Copy
Gene/Insert
  Gene/Insert name: T4 Lysozyme (alt name: JX15)
  Species: Bacteriophage T4
  Insert size (bp): 600
  Mutation: V149A WT*
  GenBank ID: NP_049736
  Entrez Gene: e (a.k.a. T4p123)
  Cloning method: Restriction Enzyme; 5′ cloning site BamHI (not destroyed); 3′ cloning site HindIII (not destroyed)
  Sequencing primers: 5′ na; 3′ GGCGTATCACGAGGCCC
Terms and licenses: Academic/Nonprofit Terms; Industry Terms: Not Available to Industry
Depositor comments: The BamHI site is 27 bp from the ATG and the HindIII site is 115 bp from the stop.
How to cite: T4 Lysozyme V149A WT* was a gift from Brian Matthews (Addgene plasmid # 18615 ; http://n2t.net/addgene:18615 ; RRID:Addgene_18615)
