[The description below was written by a language model from this plasmid's Addgene catalogue record.]
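Description:
T4 Lysozyme V149A WT* is a bacterial expression plasmid built on the pHS1403 backbone (about 5 kb without insert) that carries the bacteriophage T4 lysozyme gene (gene e, also listed under the alternative name JX15). It is maintained as a high-copy plasmid in E. coli under ampicillin selection. The record does not name the origin of replication or the promoter that drives expression, and no feature table is provided, so the regulatory elements of the backbone cannot be described from the available information.

The insert is roughly 600 bp and was cloned by restriction digestion between BamHI at the 5′ end and HindIII at the 3′ end, with both sites preserved. According to the depositor's comments, the BamHI site lies 27 bp from the start codon and the HindIII site 115 bp from the stop codon, so the fragment includes short flanking untranslated sequence on either side of the coding region and can be excised intact. The encoded protein carries the substitution V149A, replacing valine at position 149 with alanine, in the "WT*" background. The record does not define WT*; in the T4 lysozyme literature the term generally refers to the cysteine-free pseudo-wild-type protein used as a reference for mutational work. No fusion tags or reporters are recorded.

The record does not state an intended use. A single point mutant of this kind in a bacterial expression vector is suited to producing recombinant mutant lysozyme in E. coli, for example to compare its properties with those of the parent protein.
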