>Addgene plasmid #18615 | T4 Lysozyme V149A WT* | addgene partial sequence | sequence record 24400 | 18615 sequence with 3primeUP
GCTANTGAAAAAGCCCGCTCATTAGGCGGGCTCAGATCTGCTCATGTTTGACAGCTTATCATCGATAAGC
TTCGGCAATAAATTCTTGATATGTTTTCATATGTTTCCTTTAAATATTTTAATTAGTAATTGTCTATTCA
AGTAATTGTGAATATACTATCACAATTCCAAGAGAAAGTAAACAGCTTTATAGATTTTTATACGCGTCCC
AAGTGCCAGTTCTAAACGTTGTAATGGCTCGTTTTGCGCGATTAGGTGTTTGATTATACCATCTACTTTT
AGCTAAGTTAACTGCTGCTTCATCCCAGCGTTTTTGTTGAAGCATACGTAAAGAGTTAGTAAATCCTGCC
ACACCGGTTTCTCCCATTTGGAAAACCATATTAATCAATGCAGCGCGACGAACCGCATCAAGAGAATCAT
AAACCGGTTTTAATTTAGCATTTCTCAGAATTCCGCGAACAGCAGCATCAACATCCTGATTAAAGAGTTT
TTCAGCCTCATCTTTTGTAATTACACCATTAGTATTACGCCCAATAGCTTTATCTAATTCAGATTTAGCA
GCATTAAGTGATGGACTTTTTGTAAGCAAATGACCGATGCCAATAGTGTAATAGCCTTCTGTGTCTTTAT
AGATTTTAAGTCTAAGACCTTCATCTATACGTAACATTTCAAATATATTCATAATACCTCCNAAGCATCG
ATGGATCNGGTTCCNGTGTGAAATNGTATCCGCTCACATTCNCACNTANACGAGCNGATGATNANTGCAC
AGGGGATGGGAGAAGNGANCNGTTCCGGNGAATGT
